>Addgene plasmid #42570 | pCMV-Pam-FL | addgene full sequence | sequence record 275979 | Addgene NGS Result
TTGAGATCCTTTTTTTCTGCGCGTAATCTGCTGCTTGCAAACAAAAAAACCACCGCTACCAGCGGTGGTT
TGTTTGCCGGATCAAGAGCTACCAACTCTTTTTCCGAAGGTAACTGGCTTCAGCAGAGCGCAGATACCAA
ATACTGTTCTTCTAGTGTAGCCGTAGTTAGGCCACCACTTCAAGAACTCTGTAGCACCGCCTACATACCT
CGCTCTGCTAATCCTGTTACCAGTGGCTGCTGCCAGTGGCGATAAGTCGTGTCTTACCGGGTTGGACTCA
AGACGATAGTTACCGGATAAGGCGCAGCGGTCGGGCTGAACGGGGGGTTCGTGCACACAGCCCAGCTTGG
AGCGAACGACCTACACCGAACTGAGATACCTACAGCGTGAGCTATGAGAAAGCGCCACGCTTCCCGAAGG
GAGAAAGGCGGACAGGTATCCGGTAAGCGGCAGGGTCGGAACAGGAGAGCGCACGAGGGAGCTTCCAGGG
GGAAACGCCTGGTATCTTTATAGTCCTGTCGGGTTTCGCCACCTCTGACTTGAGCGTCGATTTTTGTGAT
GCTCGTCAGGGGGGCGGAGCCTATGGAAAAACGCCAGCAACGCGGCCTTTTTACGGTTCCTGGCCTTTTG
CTGGCCTTTTGCTCACATGTTCTTTCCTGCGTTATCCCCTGATTCTGTGGATAACCGTATTACCGCCATG
CATTAGTTATTAATAGTAATCAATTACGGGGTCATTAGTTCATAGCCCATATATGGAGTTCCGCGTTACA
TAACTTACGGTAAATGGCCCGCCTGGCTGACCGCCCAACGACCCCCGCCCATTGACGTCAATAATGACGT
ATGTTCCCATAGTAACGCCAATAGGGACTTTCCATTGACGTCAATGGGTGGAGTATTTACGGTAAACTGC
CCACTTGGCAGTACATCAAGTGTATCATATGCCAAGTACGCCCCCTATTGACGTCAATGACGGTAAATGG
CCCGCCTGGCATTATGCCCAGTACATGACCTTATGGGACTTTCCTACTTGGCAGTACATCTACGTATTAG
TCATCGCTATTACCATGGTGATGCGGTTTTGGCAGTACATCAATGGGCGTGGATAGCGGTTTGACTCACG
GGGATTTCCAAGTCTCCACCCCATTGACGTCAATGGGAGTTTGTTTTGGCACCAAAATCAACGGGACTTT
CCAAAATGTCGTAACAACTCCGCCCCATTGACGCAAATGGGCGGTAGGCGTGTACGGTGGGAGGTCTATA
TAAGCAGAGCTGGTTTAGTGAACCGTCAGATCCGCTAGCGATTACGCCAAGCTCGAAATTAACCCTCACT
AAAGGGAACAAAAGCTGGAGCTCCACCGCGGTGGCGGCCGCCATGGAGCAGAAACTCATCTCTGAAGAGG
ATCTGAGCCCGGGCGGATCCCCCGGGCTGCAGGAATTCGATCGCGGATCCGTCGACATGCCGGTTCCCGA
CGGCTCCGTGGCTGCTGCGGGGCTGGGGCTGGGGCTACCCGCCGCGGACTCCCGGGGTCACTACCAGCTG
CTGCTGTCAGGCCGGGCCCTGGCCGACCGCTACCGGAGGATTTATACCGCTGCGCTCAATGACAGGGACC
AGGGGGGCGGCAGCGCTGGACACCCAGCCTCCAGGAATAAGAAAATTTTAAATAAGAAGAAATTGAAAAG
AAAACAGAAGAGCAAATCAAAAGTGAAGACAAGAAGCAAGTCTGAAAACTTAGAGAATACAGTAATCATA
CCAGATATCAAACTACATAGCAATCCTTCTGCTTTCAATATTTACTGTAATGTACGCCATTGCGTTCTGG
AATGGCAGAAGAAGGAAATATCATTGGCAGCCGCATCTAAGAACTCTGTGCAGAGTGGAGAATCAGATAG
TGATGAAGAAGAGGAATCCAAAGAGCCCCCTATCAAGCTTCCAAAGATTATTGAGGTTGGCCTTTGTGAA
GTTTTTGAATTGATCAAAGAGACACGATTTTCTCATCCATCCCTGTGTCTCAGGAGTCTCCAAGCCCTGC
TCAACGTGCTGCAGGGCCAGCAGCCAGAAGGCCTCCAGTCTGAGCCACCTGAGGTCCTAGAGTCTCTCTT
CCAGCTTCTTTTGGAAATCACCGTTCGAAGTACTGGGATGAATGACAGCACAGGACAGTCCTTAACAGCA
CTTTCCTGTGCTTGCCTCTTTAGTCTGGTGGCTTCTTGGGGAGAAACAGGAAGGACACTTCAGGCCATCT
CTGCTATCCTCACCAACAATGGAAGCCATGCTTGCCAAACTATTCAGGTGCCAACAATTCTAAATTCGCT
ACAGAGAAGTGTACAAGCAGTTTTGGTGGGAAAAATTCAAATTCAGGACTGGTTTAGTAATGGCATTAAG
AAAGCAGCTTTAATGCACAAGTGGCCATTAAAAGAAATATCTATTGATGAAGATGACCAATGTCTACTTC
AGAATGATGGATTTTTTCTTTATCTATTATGCAAGGATGGATTATATAAAATAGGCTCTGGATACAGTGG
AACAGTTAGGGGCCATATATACAATTCTACATCCCGTATTAGAAACAGAAAAGAAAAAAAGTCTTGGTTA
GGGTATGCTCAGGGTTATTTATTATATAGAGATGTGAATAACCACAGCATGACAGCCATAAGGATAAGCC
CTGAAACACTGGAGCAAGATGGTACTGTGATGTTACCAGATTGCCACACTGAAGGTCAAAATATTTTATT
CACTGATGGAGAATATATTAATCAGATAGCTGCTTCAAGAGATGATGGCTTTGTTGTCAGAATATTTGCC
ACAAGCACTGAACCTGTTCTACAGCAAGAATTGCAACTTAAACTGGCTAGAAAATGCTTACATGCCTGTG
GTATCTCACTATTCGATCTGGAAAAGGACTTGCATATTATAAGTACAGGATTTGATGAGGAGTCAGCAAT
TCTTGGTGCAGGACGAGAGTTTGCGCTAATGAAAACAGCAAATGGAAAGATATATTACACTGGCAAATAC
CAGAGTCTTGGAATCAAACAAGGTGGTCCTTCAGCAGGAAAATGGGTTGAGCTACCAATTACAAAATCTC
CAAAGATAGTACACTTCTCAGTTGGACACGATGGCTCTCACGCCCTTTTAGTTGCAGAAGATGGGAGCAT
ATTCTTTACAGGATCTGCTAGTAAAGGAGAAGATGGAGAATCAACTAAGAGCAGACGGCAATCCAAACCT
TATAAACCTAAAAAGATAATTAAGATGGAAGGAAAGATTGTGGTATATACAGCCTGCAATAATGGAAGTA
GTTCTGTTATTTCTAAAGATGGAGAACTCTACATGTTTGGAAAAGATGCCATTTACTCTGATAGTTCAAG
TTTGGTAACTGATTTGAAGGGCCATTTTGTAACTCAGGTAGCTATGGGCAAAGCTCACACTTGTGTTTTA
ATGAAGAATGGAGAGGTGTGGACATTTGGTGTAAATAATAAAGGACAGTGTGGACGAGATACTGGTGCCA
TGAACCAAGGTGGGAAAGGGTTTGGAGTTGAAAATATGGCAACAGCAATGGATGAAGACCTGGAAGAAGA
ACTAGATGAAAAAGATGAGAAGTCTATGATATGCCCTCCAGGCATGCACAAATGGAAGCTGGAGCAGTGC
ATGGTTTGCACTGTCTGTGGAGACTGTACAGGTTATGGAGCCAGCTGTGTCAGTAGTGGACGGCCAGACA
GAGTCCCCGGAGGGATCTGTGGTTGTGGTTCCGGAGAATCTGGTTGTGCTGTGTGTGGATGTTGCAAGGC
CTGTGCAAGAGAGTTAGATGGTCAAGAGGCAAGACAAAGAGGAATTCTTGATGCAGTGAAAGAAATGATA
CCTTTAGATCTTCTTTTAGCTGTCCCAGTGCCCGGGGTTAACATTGAAGAACACCTTCAGTTACGACAAG
AAGAAAAACGGCAACGTGTAATCAGAAGGCACAGATTAGAGGAAGGAAGAGATGGAAGTGGAGAAAGAGG
CGAAAAGGATGCAAGCAAAATCACAACATACCCTCCAGGCTCTGTGCGATTTGACTGTGAGCTCCGGGCA
GTCCAAGTCAGCTGTGGATTTCACCATTCAGTGGTTTTAATGGAAAATGGAGATGTCTATACATTTGGTT
ATGGGCAGCATGGGCAGCTAGGACATGGAGATGTCAACTCCAGGGGATGTCCCACTCTTGTTCAAGCATT
GCCAGGCCCTAGCACACAAGTCACTGCAGGCAGCAACCATACGGCAGTACTTTTAATGGATGGACAGGTC
TTCACATTTGGAAGTTTTTCTAAAGGACAACTGGGCAGACCAATTTTGGATGTGCCATATTGGAATGCAA
AGCCAGCTCCCATGCCTAACATTGGATCAAAATATGGAAGAAAAGCTACTTGGATAGGTGCAAGTGGGGA
CCAAACTTTTTTACGAATTGATGAAGCACTTATTAATTCTCATGTACTTGCTACATCAGAAATTTTTGCC
AGTAAACACATAATAGGCTTGGTACCTGCTTCTATATCAGAACCTCCTCCATTTAAATGCCTTCTGATAA
ATAAAGTGGATGGGAGTTGTAAAACTTTTAATGACTCAGAACAAGAGGATCTGCAAGGATTTGGTGTGTG
TCTTGATCCTGTATACGATGTAATTTGGAGGTTTCGACCAAATACTAGAGAGCTGTGGTGTTACAATGCG
GTGGTTGCTGATGCCAGGCTTCCCTCTGCAGCAGACATGCAGTCCAGATGTAGTATCCTAAGTCCTGAAC
TTGCCTTACCAACAGGATCAAGGGCCCTCACTACCCGATCTCATGCAGCTTTGCACATTTTAGGTTGTCT
TGATACCTTGGCAGCTATGCAGGACTTAAAAATGGGTGTTGCAAGTACAGAGGAAGAGACTCAAGCAGTA
ATGAAGGTTTATTCTAAAGAAGATTATAGTGTGGTAAACAGGTTTGAAAGTCATGGAGGAGGCTGGGGTT
ATTCTGCCCATTCAGTAGAAGCTATACGTTTCAGTGCCGACACTGATATTTTACTTGGTGGTCTTGGTCT
GTTTGGAGGTAGAGGAGAATATACTGCTAAAATTAAGCTGTTTGAATTGGGTCCTGATGGAGGAGATCAT
GAAACTGATGGTGACCTTCTTGCAGAGACTGATGTATTGGCTTATGACTGTGCTGCTAGAGAAAAATATG
CAATGGTGTTTGATGAGCCTGTTCTCCTGCAAGCTGGGTGGTGGTATGTGGCATGGGCCCGAGTGTCAGG
ACCCAGCAGTGACTGTGGATCTCATGGACAGGCATCTATTACCACAGATGATGGGGTTGTTTTCCAGTTC
AAGAGTTCAAAGAAATCAAATAATGGTACAGATGTTAATGCGGGTCAGATACCTCAGTTATTATACAGAC
TTCCAACCAGTGATGGCAGTGCTTCAAAAGGCAAACAGCAAACCAGTGAACCTGTACACATTTTAAAGAG
GTCTTTTGCAAGAACTGTCTCAGTGGAATGTTTTGAGTCATTGTTGAGTATTCTTCACTGGAGCTGGACC
ACCTTAGTCTTAGGAGTTGAAGAACTTAGAGGATTAAAAGGATTCCAGTTCACAGCTACACTCCTAGATT
TAGAGAGACTGCGCTTTGTGGGTACCTGTTGTCTGAGGTTATTGCGTGTCTATACCTGTGAAATTTACCC
AGTGTCAGCTACAGGAAAAGCAGTTGTAGAAGAAACTAGCAAATTAGCAGAGTGTATTGGAAAAACCAGA
ACTTTGTTAAGAAAAATTTTATCAGAAGGAGTTGATCACTGCATGGTGAAATTGGATAATGATCCTCAAG
GATATCTCAGTCAACCCTTGAGTCTTCTAGAAGCTGTCCTTCAGGAATGTCATAATACTTTCACTGCCTG
CTTTCATTCTTTCTACCCAACTCCTGCCTTACAGTGGGCTTGCCTTTGTGATCTGCTGAATTGTTTGGAT
CAGGATATCCAAGAAGCAAACTTCAAGACATCAAGTAGCCGACTCCTTGCAGCTGTTATGTCAGCTCTGT
GTCACACGTCTGTTAAGCTGACTTCCATCTTCCCGATTGCGTATGATGGAGAAGTATTACTACGATCAAT
TGTTAAACAAGTTAGTACAGAGAACGACTCAACACTAGTTCATCGTTTTCCCCTTTTGGTGGCACATATG
GAAAAACTCAGCCAGAGTGAAGAGAATATCTCAGGGATGACAAGCTTCCGTGAAGTTCTGGAGAAAATGC
TGGTCATTGTTGTGCTACCAGTCAGGAACAGCCTGAGGAGAGAAAATGAACTCTTCTCCTCCCACCTCGT
CTCTAACACCTGTGGATTACTGGCCAGCATTGTCAGTGAACTGACAGTGTCAGCCCTGGGATCTGAGGTT
GATGGACTTAATTCTCTTCACTCTGTAAAAGCTAGTGCTAACCGATTTACAAAAACAAGTCAGGGCAGAA
GTTGGAACACTGGGAACGGGTCCCCTGATGCAATCTGTTTTTCAGTAGACAAACCTGGAATAGTTGTGGT
TGGTTTCTCTGTCTATGGAGGAGGTGGAATTCATGAATATGAATTAGAGGTGTTAGTTGATGATAGTGAA
CATGCAGGAGATTCAACTCATTCCCACAGATGGACATCTCTGGAATTAGTGAAAGGAACGTACACAACGG
ATGACTCACCCAGTGATATAGCTGAGATCAGACTTGACAAAGTGGTTCCTTTAAAGGAAAATGTTAAATA
TGCTGTGCGCTTGAGGAACTATGGAAGCCGTACAGCCAATGGAGATGGAGGAATGACCACAGTTCAGTGC
CCTGATGGTGTGACATTCACATTCAGCACGTGCAGCTTGAGCAGTAACGGCACAAACCAAACCAGAGGAC
AGATCCCACAGATACTCTACTATAGGAGTGAATTTGATGGAGATTTACAATCCCAACTTCTGAGTAAAGC
CAATGAAGAAGATAAAAACTGTAGCAGAGCATTGTCTGTTGTAAGCACTGTCGTTCGAGCCTCTAAGGAC
CTCCTGCACAGAGCTCTTGCTGTGGATGCTGATGACATTCCAGAACTGCTGAGTTCTTCCAGTCTGTTTT
CCATGCTGCTCCCCCTTATTATAGCCTACATAGGACCAGTAGCTGCTGCTATTCCCAAGGTGGCTGTAGA
AGTCTTTGGCCTTGTCCAACAATTGCTTCCGTCAGTTGCCATTTTGAATCAGAAGTATGCACCGCCTGCC
TTCAACCCTAATCAGTCGACAGATAGCACCACAGGAAACCAGCCTGAACAGGGCCTCTCTGCTTGTACAA
CCTCCAGTCACTATGCTGTCATAGAGAGTGAGCACCCGTATAAACCTGCCTGTGTGATGCATTACAAGGT
GACATTCCCAGAATGCGTGAGGTGGATGACAATCGAATTTGACCCTCAGTGTGGTACTGCACAGTCAGAA
GATGTCCTTCGTTTGTTGATTCCTGTCAGAACTGTTCAGAATTCAGGATATGGACCAAAATTGACATCTG
TTCATGAAAATCTTAATTCATGGATAGAATTAAAGAAATTTTCAGGATCCTCTGGGTGGCCTACTATGGT
TTTGGTGTTGCCAGGAAATGAGGCCCTTTTTTCATTGGAGACTGCATCAGATTATGTGAAAGATGACAAA
GCTTCTTTCTATGGTTTTAAGTGTTTTGCAATTGGATATGAATTTAGCCCTGGACCTGATGAGGGAGTCA
TCCAATTGGAAAAAGAATTAGCCAATCTTGGTGGGGTTTGTGCAGCAGCTCTGATGAAGAAGGACCTAGC
ACTTCCTATTGGTAATGAATTAGAAGAAGACCTTGAAATTCTTGAGGAGGCTGCATTGCAGGTGTGCAAA
ACCCATTCTGGAATTCTTGGAAAGGGTCTAGCTCTTTCTCATTCACCAACTATATTAGAAGCACTTGAGG
GAAATTTACCACTCCAAATCCAAAGCAATGAACAGTCTTTTCTGGATGATTTTATTGCCTGTGTCCCAGG
ATCAAGTGGTGGAAGGCTTGCAAGGTGGCTTCAGCCAGATTCATATGCGGATCCTCAGAAAACATCTTTG
ATCCTGAATAAGGATGATATTCGTTGTGGTTGGCCTACCACCATAACTGTTCAAACAAAAGACCAGTATG
GGGATGTGGTACATGTTCCCAATATGAAGGCGGAAGTGAAAGCTGTCCCTGTTTCTCAGAAAAAAATGTC
TTTACAACAAGATCAAGCAAAGAAACCTCAAAGGATTCCTGGCAGTCCTGCAGTAACAGCTGCATCTTCT
AATACTGACATGACTTATGGAGGGCTGGCATCACCAAAGCTAGATGTTTCATATGAACCAATGATAGTGA
AGGAAGCTCGATATATTGCCATAACAATGATGAAGGTTTATGAAAATTATTCATTTGAAGAACTACGTTT
TGCATCACCAACTCCTAAGAGACCCAGTGAGAATATGCTGATCCGTGTCAATAATGATGGGACTTATTGT
GCAAATTGGACTCCAGGGGCTATTGGACTCTACACTCTTCATGTTACCATTGATGGCATTGAAATCGATG
CTGGTCTGGAAGTAAGAGTAAAAGACCCACCAAAAGGGATGATACCACCAGGAACTCAGTTGGTCAAACC
AAAGTCTGAACCTCAGCCTAATAAGGTTCGAAAATTTGTGGCCAAGGACAGTGCGGGGCTTCGCATCCGT
AGCCACCCTTCCCTTCAGAGTGAGCAGATAGGCATAGTGAAAGTCAATGGAACTATCACTTTTATTGATG
AGATCCATAATGATGATGGTGTGTGGCTGAGGCTGAATGATGAGACAATAAAGAAGTATGTCCCTAACAT
GAATGGTTACACTGAAGCCTGGTGCCTCTCTTTTAATCAACATCTTGGCAAGAGTCTTCTGGTCCCTGTT
GACGAATCTAAAACTAATACTGATGACTTTTTCAAAGACATAAACTCCTGCTGCCCACAGGAAGCAACAA
TGCAAGAACAAGATATGCCATTCTTGCGAGGAGGGCCAGGCATGTACAAGGTAGTGAAGACGGGACCTTC
AGGTCACAACATCAGAAGCTGCCCTAACCTTAGAGGTATCCCAATTGGAATGTTAGTTCTGGGAAACAAA
GTCAAAGCAGTGGGAGAGGTAACCAATTCTGAAGGGACATGGGTGCAACTGGATCAGAACAGCATGGTAG
AGTTCTGTGAGAGTGATGAAGGAGAGGCATGGTCCTTAGCTAGAGACAGAGGCGGAAACCAGTACCTCCG
ACATGAAGATGAACAAGCTCTTCTGGATCAGAATTCTCAAACTCCTCCTCCAAGCCCTTTCTCAGTGCAA
GCTTTTAATAAAGGGGCAAGTTGCAGTGCCCAAGGATTTGATTATGGACTCGGAAATAGCAAAGTTTTGA
CTGTTTTACCCACTGCAGGTGACCAACTGAGTGCCATATTGAATTCCATTCAGTCACGACCCAATCTCCC
AGCTCCTTCCATCTTTGATCAAGCTGCAAAACCTCCCTCTTCCCTAGTACACAGCCCATTTGTGTTCGGA
CAGCCCCTTTCCTTCCAGCAGCCTCAGCTTCAGAGTGATCGAGGAAACATCTCAACATCTTCTAAACCAG
CCTCTACATCAGGAAAATCAGAGCTGTCCTCTAAACACAGCAGATCGCTTAAACCTGATGGACGTATGAG
CCGGACTACTGCTGATCAGAAGAAGCCAAGGGGCACAGAAAGTTTATCTGCTAGTGAATCCCTCATCTTA
AAATCTGATGCTGCAAAGTTGAGGTCAGATTCCCACAGTAGGTCATTATCCCCCAACCATAACACCTTGC
AGACATTGAAATCTGATGGGAGGATGCCTTCTAGCTCCAGAGCTGAATCCCCAGGACCAGGTTCTCGGTT
GTCGTCTCCTAAGCCAAAGACTCTCCCAGCCAATAGGTCTAGCCCATCGGGTGCTAGTTCTCCACGCTCC
TCCTCACCACATGATAAAAATCTACCTCAAAAAAGTACTGCTCCTGTTAAGACAAAGCTTGATCCTCCTC
GGGAACGTTCTAAATCAGACTCTTACACACTTGATCCAGATACCCTCCGCAAGAAGAAAATGCCCCTCAC
AGAACCTTTGAGAGGACGGTCAACGTCACCAAAACCAAAATCAGTACCAAAGGATTCTACAGATTCCCCT
GGATCTGAAAATAGAGCTCCCTCTCCCCATGTGGTACAGGAAAACCTCCACAGTGAGGTGGTCGAAGTCT
GCACCTCAAGTACTTTAAAAACAAATAGTCTAACAGACAGCACCTGCGATGACAGCAGTGAATTTAAGAG
TGTGGATGAAGGTTCAAATAAAGTTCATTTTAGCATTGGAAAAGCACCACTGAAAGATGAACAGGAAATG
AGAGCATCTCCCAAAATAAGTCGAAAATGTGCTAATAGACACACCAGGCCCAAAAAAGAAAAATCGAGTT
TTCTTTTCAAAGGAGATGGATCCAAGCCTTTAGAGCCAGCCAAGCAAGCCATGTCTCCTTCTGTGGCCGA
ATGTGCCAGAGCTGTGTTTGCTTCCTTCCTCTGGCATGAAGGCATAGTACATGATGCAATGGCTTGTTCT
TCTTTCCTAAAGTTTCATCCTGAACTTTCCAAAGAACATGCTCCTATAAGGAGTAGTTTAAATAGCCAAC
AACCTACAGAGGAAAAAGAAACCAAGTTAAAAAATAGACATTCATTAGAAATATCATCTGCACTGAATAT
GTTTAATATTGCACCCCATGGACCAGATATATCTAAGATGGGTAGCATCAACAAAAACAAGGTATTGTCT
ATGCTTAAGGAACCACCTCTGCATGAAAAATGTGAGGATGGGAAAACCGAGACCACTTTTGAAATGTCCA
TGCATAACACAATGAAGTCTAAGTCTCCTCTTCCCTTAACTTTACAACATTTAGTGGCTTTTTGGGAAGA
CATCTCTTTGGCTACTATCAAAGCTGCTTCCCAGAATATGATTTTTCCAAGTCCTGGTTCCTGTGCAGTT
CTTAAAAAGAAAGAGTGTGAGAAAGAGAATAAGAAGTCCAAAAAGGAAAAAAAGAAAAAAGAAAAGGCAG
AAGTTAGGCCCAGGGGTAATTTGTTTGGAGAGATGGCCCAGCTGGCAGTAGGAGGACCAGAGAAAGATAC
CATCTGTGAACTGTGTGGGGAGTCACATCCATACCCGGTGACCTATCACATGAGACAAGCTCACCCAGGT
TGTGGCCGATATGCTGGTGGACAAGGTTACAATAGCATTGGGTATTTTTGTGGAGGATGGGCTGGTAACT
GTGGTGATGGTGGCATAGGAGGAAGCACTTGGTATCTGGTATGTGATCGCTGTAGAGAAAAATACCTCCG
CGAAAAACAGGCTGCTGCAAGGGAGAAGGTCAAACAATCTAGGAGAAAGCCAATGCAAGTCAAGACCCCT
CGTGCCTTGCCCACCATGGAAGCTCACCAGGTGATTAAAGCCAATGCACTCTTCCTGCTGTCCCTGAGCA
GTGCAGCAGAACCGAGCATTCTGTGTTACCATCCTGCAAAGCCATTCCAATCTCAGTTGCCCAGTGTAAA
AGAAGGCATTTCTGAGGATCTTCCTGTGAAAATGCCTTGTCTCTACCTGCAGACATTAGCTAGGCATCAT
CATGAAAATTTTGTGGGCTATCAAGATGACAATCTATTCCAGGATGAAATGAGATATCTACGTTCAACAT
CTGTACCTGCCCCGTATATATCAGTAACTCCTGATGCAAGTCCTAATGTATTTGAAGAGCCAGAGAGCAA
TATGAAGTCTATGCCACCAAGTTTAGAAACCAGTCCCATAACTGATACTGATCTTGCAAAGAGAACTGTC
TTCCAAAGATCATACTCAGTTGTTGCTTCCGAATATGATAAACAACACTCCATTTTACCTGCACGAGTTA
AAGCTATTCCTAGAAGAAGAGTTAACAGTGGAGACACTGAAGTTGGTTCTTCCCTTTTGAGACATCCGTC
TCCTGAGCTTTCTCGGCTAATCTCAGCCCACAGCTCTCTTTCTAAAGGAGAACGAAATTTCCAGTGGCCA
GTTTTAGCTTTTGTTATACAACATCATGATCTAGAAGGTCTTGAAATAGCAATGAAACAGGCCCTAAGGA
AATCTGCTTGTCGAGTTTTTGCTATGGAGGCTTTCAACTGGCTTCTGTGTAATGTCATCCAAACCACTTC
TCTCCATGATATTCTGTGGCATTTTGTGGCATCACTGACTCCTGCACCAGTGGAACCAGAGGAAGAAGAG
GATGAAGAAAATAAAACAAGCAAAGAAAATTCAGAACAAGAGAAAGATACAAGAGTATGTGAACATCCAC
TCTCAGACATAGTGATTGCCGGGGAAGCTGCTCATCCTTTACCACACACCTTTCACCGCTTGCTGCAGAC
CATCTCAGACCTTATGATGTCTCTCCCCAGCGGCAGTTCATTACAGCAAATGGCCCTGAGGTGCTGGAGT
CTCAAATTCAAGCAATCTGATCACCAGTTCCTTCATCAGAGCAACGTCTTTCATCACATTAACAATATTT
TGTCAAAGTCAGATGATGGCGATAGTGAAGAGAGTTTTAGCATCAGTATACAGTCTGGCTTTGAAGCTAT
GAGTCAGGAATTATGCATAGTAATGTGCTTAAAGGACTTAACCAGCATTGTTGACATAAAAACTTCAAGC
CGACCTGCCATGATTGGCAGTTTGACAGACGGCTCCACAGAAACCTTTTGGGAATCAGGAGATGAAGATA
AAAACAAAACTAAGAACATCACCATCAACTGTGTAAAAGGAATCAATGCCCGCTATGTGTCTGTTCACGT
GGACAATTCCCGAGATCTTGGGAATAAAGTTACCTCAATGACCTTCTTAACTGGCAAAGCAGTAGAAGAT
TTGTGCAGAATAAAGCAGGTTGATCTGGATTCCAGGCACATTGGCTGGGTAACAAGTGAACTTCCAGGAG
GGGATAATCACATCATAAAAATTGAATTAAAAGGCCCAGAAAATACACTGAGAGTTCGACAAGTCAAAGT
CCTGGGCTGGAAAGATGGTGAAAGCACAAAAATAGCTGGCCAGATTTCAGCCAGTGTGGCCCAGCAGAGG
AACTGTGAAGCTGAGACTCTGCGAGTATTCAGACTGATTACGTCTCAAGTATTTGGAAAGCTCATCTCTG
GAGATGCTGAACCTACACCAGAACAAGAGGAAAAAGCACTATTGTCATCACCTGAAGGAGAAGAAAAAGT
ATACAATGCAACATCAGATGCTGACCTGAAAGAACATATGGTTGGAATCATATTCAGCAGGAGTAAGCTG
ACTAACTTACAAAAACAGGTGTGTGCTCATATTGTCCAAGCTATTCGCATGGAAGCTACCAGAGTCCGTG
AAGAATGGGAACATGCTATATCAAGCAAAGAAAATGCCAATTCTCAGCCAAATGATGAAGATGCCTCCTC
TGATGCCTACTGCTTTGAGCTGCTCTCTATGGTTTTAGCACTGAGTGGCTCTAACGTTGGCCGGCAATAT
CTGGCTCAACAGCTAACCCTGCTTCAGGATCTCTTCTCGCTGCTTCACACAGCCTCTCCTAGAGTCCAGA
GACAGGTAACCTCTTTACTAAGAAGAGTTTTGCCTGAAGTAACCCCTAGTCGTCTGGCCAGCATCATAGG
AGTGAAATCCCTCCCCCCAGCAGATATCAGTGATATCATTCACTCAACAGAGAAAGGAGACTGGAATAAG
CTGGGTATCTTGGACATGTTTCTAGGATGCATTGCCAAAGCACTCACTGTACAGCTAAAAGCCAAAGGAA
CCACCATCACTGGAACAGCTGGTACCACTGTGGGCAAAGGAGTTACAACAGTTACTCTTCCGATGATTTT
CAATTCCAGTTATCTCCGACGAGGTGAAAGTCATTGGTGGATGAAGGGCTCAACCCCTACCCAGATCTCA
GAGATCATCATTAAACTTATCAAGGATATGGCAGCAGGTCATCTGTCAGAAGCTTGGTCCCGAGTGACAA
AAAATGCTATTGCAGAAACCATCATTGCCTTGACCAAGATGGAAGAAGAATTTAGGTCTCCAGTGAGATG
TATTGCAACAACTAGACTCTGGCTTGCTCTCGCATCCCTATGTGTTCTTGATCAGGACCACGTAGATCGT
CTCTCCTCGGGGAGATGGATGGGAAAGGATGGACAACAAAAACAAATGCCTATGTGTGATAACCATGATG
ATGGTGAAACTGCAGCAATCATTTTATGCAATGTCTGTGGAAATTTATGTACAGACTGTGACAGATTCCT
TCACCTTCATCGAAGAACCAAAACTCATCAAAGACAGGTCTTCAAAGAAGAAGAAGAAGCTATAAAGGTT
GACCTTCATGAAGGTTGTGGTAGAACCAAATTGTTCTGGTTGATGGCACTGGCAGATTCTAAAACAATGA
AGGCAATGGTGGAATTCCGAGAACACACAGGCAAACCCACCACGAGTAGCTCAGAAGCATGTCGCTTCTG
TGGTTCCAGGAGTGGAACAGAGTTATCTGCTGTTGGCAGTGTTTGTTCTGATGCAGATTGCCAGGAATAC
GCTAAGATAGCCTGTAGTAAGACGCATCCTTGTGGCCATCCATGCGGGGGTGTTAAAAACGAAGAGCACT
GTCTGCCCTGTCTACACGGCTGTGACAAAAGTGCCACAAGCCTGAAGCAAGACGCCGATGACATGTGCAT
GATATGTTTCACCGAAGCGCTCTCGGCAGCACCAGCCATTCAGCTGGATTGTAGTCACATATTCCACTTA
CAGTGCTGTCGGCGAGTATTAGAAAATCGATGGCTTGGCCCAAGGATAACATTTGGATTTATATCTTGTC
CCATTTGCAAGAACAAAATTAATCACATAGTACTAAAAGACCTACTTGATCCAATAAAAGAACTCTATGA
GGATGTCAGAAGAAAAGCCTTAATGAGATTGGAATATGAAGGTCTGCATAAGAGTGAAGCTATCACAACT
CCTGGTGTGAGGTTTTATAATGACCCAGCTGGCTATGCAATGAATAGATATGCATATTATGTGTGCTACA
AATGCAGAAAGGCATATTTTGGTGGTGAAGCTCGCTGCGATGCTGAGGCTGGACGGGGAGATGATTATGA
TCCCAGAGAGCTCATTTGTGGTGCCTGTTCTGATGTTTCCAGGGCTCAGATGTGTCCCAAACATGGCACA
GACTTTTTGGAATATAAATGTCGCTACTGCTGTTCAGTGGCTGTTTTTTTCTGTTTTGGAACAACACATT
TTTGTAATGCTTGTCATGATGATTTTCAAAGAATGACTAGCATTCCTAAGGAAGAACTACCACACTGTCC
TGCAGGTCCCAAAGGCAAGCAGTTAGAAGGAACTGAATGTCCACTCCATGTTGTTCATCCACCCACTGGG
GAAGAGTTTGCTCTGGGATGTGGAGTGTGCAGAAATGCCCACACTTTTTAGAACACGCAGATCCTTTGTC
TACAGAGAGAAAAATTGCCTTCATCCCCCAAGAGGATGCGGTGAAGTTTAAACTCTGCTCAGGATAAGGA
CGGGACCATTTTTACATCCATGAAAATGAACCATTCACAGTGCAAGAAGGATACCAAATACCATGTACAT
AATTCTTGCTATGAAAAGTTTCCCCATTATTTTGGTTTATCTTCTTTTGAACAAATGACATCAAACTTGT
GAGGTGTTTGCATGTGGCCATTACCGTCATTGGCCTGTGAAGCATTGGACATTTATAGATAATTGATATA
AAAGAATCGCCATGCCCATGGACTAAGAACGATGCTGGCTTTCAAGCAAAAAAGAAAAATAATCATTGTT
TATTGTATACTGCCTTTTTGTAATCCTGTACAATTGCATCACGGGTGGGGATAAAAAGAGGAATATTCTG
GTTTATTTCCTAGACTGTTATTTAAAAAAAAAAAAACATTGTGTTAGGACAGCATATAAATGTAATAAGT
ATCACACTGTATATAAACATATCAATGTTTGTCCTGTATAAGAATTACTAAATTACAAATGCAATTTCAT
TTAAACTTCTAGGTTAAGTTTGAGCCTGAAATTTTAATGAAGTGCAATACTGAGTGTGCCTCATTATCTT
GCAGCTGTAAACATATTGGAATGTACATGTCAATAAAACCACTGTACATTTTTATACAGTGATAAAGTCT
AAAAAAAAAAAAAAAGGGCGGCCATCAAGCTTATCGATACCGTCGACCTCGAGGGGGGGCCCGGTACCTT
AATTAATTAAGGTACCAGGTAAGTGTACCCAATTCGCCCTATAGTGAGTCGTATTACAATTCACTCGATC
GCCCTTCCCAACAGTTGCGCAGCCTGAATGGCGAATGGAGATCCAATTTTTAAGTGTATAATGTGTTAAA
CTACTGATTCTAATTGTTTGTGTATTTTAGATTCACAGTCCCAAGGCTCATTTCAGGCCCCTCAGTCCTC
ACAGTCTGTTCATGATCATAATCAGCCATACCACATTTGTAGAGGTTTTACTTGCTTTAAAAAACCTCCC
ACACCTCCCCCTGAACCTGAAACATAAAATGAATGCAATTGTTGTTGTTAACTTGTTTATTGCAGCTTAT
AATGGTTACAAATAAAGCAATAGCATCACAAATTTCACAAATAAAGCATTTTTTTCACTGCATTCTAGTT
GTGGTTTGTCCAAACTCATCAATGTATCTTAACGCGTAAATTGTAAGCGTTAATATTTTGTTAAAATTCG
CGTTAAATTTTTGTTAAATCAGCTCATTTTTTAACCAATAGGCCGAAATCGGCAAAATCCCTTATAAATC
AAAAGAATAGACCGAGATAGGGT
[37 nt withheld, positions 16824-16860]
AAAGAACGTGGACTCCAACGTCAAAGG
[49 nt withheld, positions 16888-16936]
T
[91 nt withheld, positions 16938-17028]
G
[124 nt withheld, positions 17030-17153]
CAGGTGGCACTTTTCGGGGAAATGTGCGCGGAACCCCTATTTGTTTATTTTTCTAAATACATTCAAATAT
GTATCCGCTCATGAGACAATAACCCTGATAAATGCTTCAATAATATTGAAAAAGGAAGAATCCTGAGGCG
GAAAGAACCAGCTGTGGAATGTGTGTCAGTTAGGGTGTGGAAAGTCCCCAGGCTCCCCAGCAGGCAGAAG
TATGCAAAGCATGCATCTCAATTAGTCAGCAACCAGGTGTGGAAAGTCCCCAGGCTCCCCAGCAGGCAGA
AGTATGCAAAGCATGCATCTCAATTAGTCAGCAACCATAGTCCCGCCCCTAACTCCGCCCATCCCGCCCC
TAACTCCGCCCAGTTCCGCCCATTCTCCGCCCCATGGCTGACTAATTTTTTTTATTTATGCAGAGGCCGA
GGCCGCCTCGGCCTCTGAGCTATTCCAGAAGTAGTGAGGAGGCTTTTTTGGAGGCCTAGGCTTTTGCAAA
GATCGATCAAGAGACAGGATGAGGATCGTTTCGCATGATTGAACAAGATGGATTGCACGCAGGTTCTCCG
GCCGCTTGGGTGGAGAGGCTATTCGGCTATGACTGGGCACAACAGACAATCGGCTGCTCTGATGCCGCCG
TGTTCCGGCTGTCAGCGCAGGGGCGCCCGGTTCTTTTTGTCAAGACCGACCTGTCCGGTGCCCTGAATGA
ACTGCAAGACGAGGCAGCGCGGCTATCGTGGCTGGCCACGACGGGCGTTCCTTGCGCAGCTGTGCTCGAC
GTTGTCACTGAAGCGGGAAGGGACTGGCTGCTATTGGGCGAAGTGCCGGGGCAGGATCTCCTGTCATCTC
ACCTTGCTCCTGCCGAGAAAGTATCCATCATGGCTGATGCAATGCGGCGGCTGCATACGCTTGATCCGGC
TACCTGCCCATTCGACCACCAAGCGAAACATCGCATCGAGCGAGCACGTACTCGGATGGAAGCCGGTCTT
GTCGATCAGGATGATCTGGACGAAGAACATCAGGGGCTCGCGCCAGCCGAACTGTTCGCCAGGCTCAAGG
CGAGCATGCCCGACGGCGAGGATCTCGTCGTGACCCATGGCGATGCCTGCTTGCCGAATATCATGGTGGA
AAATGGCCGCTTTTCTGGATTCATCGACTGTGGCCGGCTGGGTGTGGCGGACCGCTATCAGGACATAGCG
TTGGCTACCCGTGATATTGCTGAAGAACTTGGCGGCGAATGGGCTGACCGCTTCCTCGTGCTTTACGGTA
TCGCCGCTCCCGATTCGCAGCGCATCGCCTTCTATCGCCTTCTTGACGAGTTCTTCTGAGCGGGACTCTG
GGGTTCGAAATGACCGACCAAGCGACGCCCAACCTGCCATCACGAGATTTCGATTCCACCGCCGCCTTCT
ATGAAAGGTTGGGCTTCGGAATCGTTTTCCGGGACGCCGGCTGGATGATCCTCCAGCGCGGGGATCTCAT
GCTGGAGTTCTTCGCCCACCCTAGGGGGAGGCTAACTGAAACACGGAAGGAGACAATACCGGAAGGAACC
CGCGCTATGACGGCAATAAAAAGACAGAATAAAACGCACGGTGTTGGGTCGTTTGTTCATAAACGCGGGG
TTCGGTCCCAGGGCTGGCACTCTGTCGATACCCCACCGAGACCCCATTGGGGCCAATACGCCCGCGTTTC
TTCCTTTTCCCCACCCCACCCCCCAAGTTCGGGTGAAGGCCCAGGGCTCGCAGCCAACGTCGGGGCGGCA
GGCCCTGCCATAGCCTCAGGTTACTCATATATACTTTAGATTGATTTAAAACTTCATTTTTAATTTAAAA
GGATCTAGGTGAAGATCCTTTTTGATAATCTCATGACCAAAATCCCTTAACGTGAGTTTTCGTTCCACTG
AGCGTCAGACCCCGTAGAAAAGATCAAAGGATCTTC
Features (pLannotate 1.2.2; 20 found; start..end, strand, type, name):
      1..589     +  rep_origin     ori: high-copy-number ColE1/pMB1/pBR322/pUC origin of replication
    764..1067    +  enhancer       CMV enhancer: human cytomegalovirus immediate early enhancer
   1068..1271    +  promoter       CMV promoter: human cytomegalovirus (CMV) immediate early promoter
   1317..1335    +  promoter       T3 promoter: promoter for bacteriophage T3 RNA polymerase
   1348..1371    +  misc_feature   MCS (fragment): pBluescript multiple cloning site
   1376..1405    +  CDS            3xMyc (fragment): 3 tandem Myc epitope tags
   1415..1441    +  misc_feature   MCS (fragment): pBluescript multiple cloning site
   1445..15448   +  CDS            MYCBP2: MYCB2_HUMAN - Also known as KIAA0916 From Homo sapiens (Human).
  16194..16238   +  misc_feature   MCS (fragment): pBluescript multiple cloning site
  16278..16296   -  promoter       T7 promoter: promoter for bacteriophage T7 RNA polymerase
  16306..16345   +  CDS            lacZα (fragment): LacZα fragment of β-galactosidase; lacZ fragment
  16355..16410   +  intron         small t intron (fragment): SV40 (simian virus 40) small t antigen intron
  16410..16547   +  CDS            large T antigen (fragment): large T antigen from SV40 (simian virus 40)
  16570..16691   +  polyA_signal   SV40 poly(A) signal: SV40 polyadenylation signal
  16725..17153   -  rep_origin     f1 ori (sequence partly withheld): f1 bacteriophage origin of replication; arrow indicates direction of (+) strand synthesis
  17180..17282   +  promoter       AmpR promoter: bla
  17286..17643   +  promoter       SV40 promoter: SV40 enhancer and early promoter
  17678..18472   +  CDS            NeoR/KanR: aminoglycoside phosphotransferase from Tn5; aph(3')-II (or nptII); confers resistance to neomycin, kanamycin, and G418 (Geneticin®)
  18493..18645   +  CDS            ble (fragment): BLE_KLEPN - Experimental evidence at protein level: Swiss-Prot protein existence level 1. Binding protein with a strong affinity to the bleomycin family of antibiotics. Binds to CL990; an antimitotic-antibiotic compound. From Klebsiella pneumoniae.
  18704..18751   +  polyA_signal   HSV TK poly(A) signal: herpes simplex virus thymidine kinase polyadenylation signal (Cole and Stacy, 1985)
