[The description below was written by a language model from this plasmid's Addgene catalogue record and pLannotate feature annotations shown in this document.]
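Description:
pCMV-Pam-FL is a mammalian expression plasmid of about 19 kb that carries the full-length human MYCBP2 coding sequence (also called PAM, Protein Associated with Myc) in the Stratagene pCMV-3B backbone. The roughly 14.8 kb insert was placed into an EcoRV site that was destroyed at both ends during cloning. It sits downstream of the human cytomegalovirus immediate-early enhancer and promoter. A backbone-encoded Myc epitope lies just upstream of the insert, so the protein is made with an N-terminal Myc tag for detection or immunoprecipitation. The feature annotation picks up only a fragment of a 3xMyc element here. Transcripts are terminated by an SV40 polyadenylation signal, which is preceded by SV40 small t intron and large T remnants typical of this vector family. T3 and T7 phage promoters flank the cloning region and serve as sequencing primer sites.

The record states that this "FL" clone lacks the alternatively spliced exons 52A, 53 and 56A, which lie in the central Myc-binding region. It therefore represents one particular splice isoform. This fits the associated study of how Pam alternative splicing affects its binding to c-Myc. The depositor also notes that repository sequencing found discrepancies relative to the reference transcript.

A single NeoR/KanR (Tn5 aminoglycoside phosphotransferase) gene provides selection in both hosts. A bacterial bla-type promoter drives it for kanamycin resistance in E. coli, and an SV40 early promoter drives it for G418 selection of mammalian cells, with an HSV TK poly(A) signal downstream. Replication in bacteria relies on a ColE1/pUC-type origin, although the catalogue lists the plasmid as low copy. An f1 origin is also present and allows single-stranded DNA production.
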