Addgene plasmid #42570: pCMV-Pam-FL
Depositing lab: Vijaya Ramesh. Depositing organization: Massachusetts General Hospital. Publication: Alternative splicing in protein associated with Myc (Pam) influences its binding to c-Myc. Santos TM, Han S, Bowser M, Sazani K, Beauchamp RL, Murthy V, Bhide PG, Ramesh V. J Neurosci Res. 2006 Feb 1;83(2):222-32. 10.1002/jnr.20723 PubMed 16342205.
Backbone
  Vector backbone: pCMV-3B
  Backbone manufacturer: Stratagene
  Backbone size w/o insert (bp): 4300
  Total vector size (bp): 19009
  Vector type: Mammalian Expression
  Selectable markers: Neomycin (select with G418)
Growth in bacteria
  Bacterial resistance: Kanamycin, 50 μg/mL
  Growth temperature: 37°C
  Growth strain: DH10B
  Copy number: Low Copy
Gene/Insert
  Gene/Insert name: human MYCBP2 (alt names: PAM; Protein Associated with Myc)
  Species: H. sapiens (human)
  Insert size (bp): 14800
  Mutation: Pam-FL clone lacks alternatively spliced exons 52A, 53, 56A (central Myc-binding region)
  Entrez Gene: MYCBP2 (a.k.a. Myc-bp2, PAM, PHR1, Phr)
  Promoter: CMV
  Tag / fusion protein: Myc (N terminal on backbone)
  Cloning method: Restriction Enzyme; 5′ cloning site EcoRV (destroyed during cloning); 3′ cloning site EcoRV (destroyed during cloning)
  Sequencing primers: 5′ T3; 3′ T7
Resource information
  A portion of this plasmid was derived from a plasmid made by: V. Ramesh lab
Terms and licenses: Academic/Nonprofit Terms; Industry Terms: Not Available to Industry
Depositor comments: Addgene QC NGS analysis identified sequence discrepancies relative to NM_015057. Please also see the associated publication for additional information on the construction of this plasmid.
How to cite: pCMV-Pam-FL was a gift from Vijaya Ramesh (Addgene plasmid # 42570 ; http://n2t.net/addgene:42570 ; RRID:Addgene_42570)
