>Addgene plasmid #42570 | pCMV-Pam-FL | addgene partial sequence | sequence record 156088 | T7 5'-TAATACGACTCACTATAGGG-3'
TTAATTAATTAAGGTACCGGGCCCCCCCTCGAGGTCGACGGTATCGATAAGCTTGATGGCCGCCCTTTTT
TTTTTTTTTTAGACTTTATCACTGTATAAAAATGTACAGTGGTTTTATTGACATGTACATTCCAATATGT
TTACAGCTGCAAGATAATGAGGCACACTCAGTATTGCACTTCATTAAAATTTCAGGCTCAAACTTAACCT
AGAAGTTTAAATGAAATTGCATTTGTAATTTAGTAATTCTTATACAGGACAAACATTGATATGTTTATAT
ACAGTGTGATACTTATTACATTTATATGCTGTCCTAACACAATGTTTTTTTTTTTTAAATAACAGTCTAG
GAAATAAACCAGAATATTCCTCTTTTTATCCCCACCCGTGATGCAATTGTACAGGATTACAAAAAGGCAG
TATACAATAAACAATGATTATTTTTCTTTTTTGCTTGAAAGCCAGCATCGTTCTTAGTCCATGGGCATGG
CGATTCTTTTATATCAATTATCTATAAATG
