>Addgene plasmid #42570 | pCMV-Pam-FL | addgene partial sequence | sequence record 156666 | CMV-F 5'-CGCAAATGGGCGGTAGGCGTG-3'
TGAACCGTCAGATCCGCTAGCGATTACGCCAAGCTCGAAATTAACCCTCACTAAAGGGAACAAAAGCTGG
AGCTCCACCGCGGTGGCGGCCGCCATGGAGCAGAAACTCATCTCTGAAGAGGATCTGAGCCCGGGCGGAT
CCCCCGGGCTGCAGGAATTCGATCGCGGATCCGTCGACATGCCGGTTCCCGACGGCTCCGTGGCTGCTGC
GGGGCTGGGGCTGGGGCTACCCGCCGCGGACTCCCGGGGTCACTACCAGCTGCTGCTGTCAGGCCGGGCC
CTGGCCGACCGCTACCGGAGGATTTATACCGCTGCGCTCAATGACAGGGACCAGGGGGGCGGCAGCGCTG
GACACCCAGCCTCCAGGAATAAGAAAATTTTAAATAAGAAGAAATTGAAAAGAAAACAGAAGAGCAAATC
AAAAGTGAAGACAAGAAGCAAGTCTGAAAACTTAGAGAATACAGTAATCATACCAGATATCAAACTACAT
AGCAATCCTTCTGCTTTCAATATTTACTGTAATGTACGCCATTGCGTTCTGGAATGGCAGAAGAAGGAAA
TATCATTGGCAGCCGCATCTAAGAACTCTGTGCAGAGTGGAGAATCAGATAGTGATGAAGAAGAGGAATC
CAAAGAGCCCCCTATCAAGCTTCCAAAGATTATTGAGGTTGGCCTTTGTGAAGTTTTTGAATTGATCAAA
GAGACACGATTTTCTCATCCATCCCTGTGTCTCAGGAGTCTCCAAGCCCTGCTCAACGTGCTGCA
