>Addgene plasmid #42570 | pCMV-Pam-FL | addgene partial sequence | sequence record 158582 | MYCBP2-Rev 5'-GTAGACAAAGGATCTGCGTG-3'
TCCACATCCCAGAGCAAACTCTTCCCCAGTGGGTGGATGAACAACATGGAGTGGACATTCAGTTCCTTCT
AACTGCTTGCCTTTGGGACCTGCAGGACAGTGTGGTAGTTCTTCCTTAGGAATGCTAGTCATTCTTTGAA
AATCATCATGACAAGCATTACAAAAATGTGTTGTTCCAAAACAGAAAAAAACAGCCACTGAACAGCAGTA
GCGACATTTATATTCCAAAAAGTCTGTGCCATGTTTGGGACACATCTGAGCCCTGGAAACATCAGAACAG
GCACCACAAATGAGCTCTCTGGGATCATAATCATCTCCCCGTCCAGCCTCAGCATCGCAGCGAGCTTCAC
CACCAAAATATGCCTTTCTGCATTTGTAGCACACATAATATGCATATCTATTCATTGCATAGCCAGCTGG
GTCATTATAAAACCTCACACCAGGAGTTGTGATAGCTTCACTCTTATGCAGACCTTCATATTCCAATCTC
ATTAAGGCTTTTCTTCTGACATCCTCATAGAGTTCTTTTATTGGATCAAGTAGGTCTTTTAGTACTATGT
GATTAATTTTGTTCTTGCAAATGGGACAAGATATAAATCCAAATGTTATCCTTGGGCCAAGCCATCGATT
TTCTAATACTCGCCGACAGCACTGTAAGTGGAATATGTGACTACAATCCAGCTGAATGGCTGGTGCTGCC
GAGAGCGCTTCGGTGAAACATATCATGCACATGTCATCGGCGTCTTGCTTCAGGCTTGTGGCACTTTTGT
CACAGCCGTGTAGACAGGGCAGACAGTGCTCTTCGTTTTTAACACCCCCGCATGGATGGCCACAAGGATG
CGTCTTACTACAGGCTATCTTAGCGTATTCCTGGCAATCTGCATCAGAACAAACACTGCCAACAGCAGAT
AACTCTGTT
